>Addgene plasmid #47935 | pClneoMyc human CIN85 | addgene full sequence | sequence record 139187 | Addgene NGS result
TCAATATTGGCCATTAGCCATATTATTCATTGGTTATATAGCATAAATCAATATTGGCTATTGGCCATTG
CATACGTTGTATCTATATCATAATATGTACATTTATATTGGCTCATGTCCAATATGACCGCCATGTTGGC
ATTGATTATTGACTAGTTATTAATAGTAATCAATTACGGGGTCATTAGTTCATAGCCCATATATGGAGTT
CCGCGTTACATAACTTACGGTAAATGGCCCGCCTGGCTGACCGCCCAACGACCCCCGCCCATTGACGTCA
ATAATGACGTATGTTCCCATAGTAACGCCAATAGGGACTTTCCATTGACGTCAATGGGTGGAGTATTTAC
GGTAAACTGCCCACTTGGCAGTACATCAAGTGTATCATATGCCAAGTCCGCCCCCTATTGACGTCAATGA
CGGTAAATGGCCCGCCTGGCATTATGCCCAGTACATGACCTTACGGGACTTTCCTACTTGGCAGTACATC
TACGTATTAGTCATCGCTATTACCATGGTGATGCGGTTTTGGCAGTACACCAATGGGCGTGGATAGCGGT
TTGACTCACGGGGATTTCCAAGTCTCCACCCCATTGACGTCAATGGGAGTTTGTTTTGGCACCAAAATCA
ACGGGACTTTCCAAAATGTCGTAACAACTGCGATCGCCCGCCCCGTTGACGCAAATGGGCGGTAGGCGTG
TACGGTGGGAGGTCTATATAAGCAGAGCTCGTTTAGTGAACCGTCAGATCACTAGAAGCTTTATTGCGGT
AGTTTATCACAGTTAAATTGCTAACGCAGTCAGTGCTTCTGACACAACAGTCTCGAACTTAAGCTGCAGT
GACTCTCTTAAGGTAGCCTTGCAGAAGTTGGTCGTGAGGCACTGGGCAGGTAAGTATCAAGGTTACAAGA
CAGGTTTAAGGAGACCAATAGAAACTGGGCTTGTCGAGACAGAGAAGACTCTTGCGTTTCTGATAGGCAC
CTATTGGTCTTACTGACATCCACTTTGCCTTTCTCTCCACAGGTGTCCACTCCCAGTTCAATTACAGCTC
TTAAGGCTAGAGTACTTAATACGACTCACTATAGGCTAGCAGACCCCCCAACATGGAGCAGAAGCTTATC
AGCGAGGAGGACCTGCTCGAGGAATTCGTGGAGGCCATAGTGGAGTTTGACTACCAGGCCCAGCACGATG
ATGAGCTGACGATCAGCGTGGGTGAAATCATCACCAACATCAGGAAGGAGGATGGAGGCTGGTGGGAGGG
ACAGATCAACGGCAGGAGAGGTTTGTTCCCTGACAACTTTGTAAGAGAAATAAAGAAAGAGATGAAGAAA
GACCCTCTCACCAACAAAGCTCCAGAAAAGCCCCTGCACGAAGTGCCCAGTGGAAACTCTTTGCTGTCTT
CTGAAACGATTTTAAGAACCAATAAGAGAGGCGAGCGACGGAGGCGCCGGTGCCAGGTGGCATTCAGCTA
CCTGCCCCAGAATGGCGATGAACTTGAGCTGAAAGTTGGCGACATCATAGAGGTGGTAGGAGAGGTAGAG
GAAGGATGGTGGGAAGGTGTTCTCAACGGGAAGACTGGAATGTTTCCTTCCAACTTCATCAAGGAGCTGT
CAGGGGAGTCGGATGAGCTTGGCATTTCCCAGGATGAGCAGCTATCCAAGTCAAGTTTAAGGGAAACCAC
AGGCTCCGAGAGTGATGGGGGTGACTCAAGCAGCACCAAGTCTGAAGGTGCCAACGGGACAGTGGCAACT
GCAGCAATCCAGCCCAAGAAAGTTAAGGGAGTGGGCTTTGGAGACATTTTCAAAGACAAGCCAATCAAAC
TAAGACCAAGGTCAATTGAAGTAGAAAATGACTTTCTGCCGGTAGAAAAGACTATTGGGAAGAAGTTACC
TGCAACTACAGCAACTCCAGACTCATCAAAAACAGAAATGGACAGCAGGACAAAGAGCAAGGATTACTGC
AAAGTAATATTTCCATATGAGTCACAGAATGATGATGAATTGACAATCAAAGAAGGAGATATAGTCACTC
TCATCAATAAGGACTGCATCGACGTAGGCTGGTGGGAAGGAGAGCTGAACGGCAGACGAGGCGTGTTCCC
CGATAACTTCGTGAAGTTACTTCCACCGGACTTTGAAAAGGAAGGGAATAGACCCAAGAAGCCACCGCCT
CCATCCGCTCCTGTCATCAAACAAGGGGCAGGCACCACTGAGAGAAAACATGAAATTAAAAAGATACCTC
CTGAAAGACCAGAAATGCTTCCAAACAGAACAGAAGAAAAAGAAAGACCAGAGAGAGAGCCAAAACTGGA
TTTACAGAAGCCCTCCGTTCCTGCCATACCGCCAAAAAAGCCTCGGCCACCTAAGACCAATTCTCTCAGC
AGACCTGGCGCACTGCCCCCGAGAAGGCCGGAGAGACCGGTGGGTCCGCTGACACACACCAGGGGTGACA
GTCCAAAGATTGACTTGGCCGGCAGTTCGCTATCTGGCATCCTGGACAAAGATCTCTCGGACCGCAGCAA
TGACATTGACTTAGAAGGTTTTGACTCCGTGGTATCATCTACTGAGAAACTCAGTCATCCGACCACAAGC
AGACCAAAAGCTACAGGGAGGCGGCCTCCGTCCCAGTCCCTCACATCTTCATCCCTTTCAAGCCCTGATA
TCTTCGACTCCCCAAGTCCCGAAGAGGATAAGGAGGAACACATTTCACTTGCGCACAGAGGAGTGGACGC
GTCAAAGAAAACTTCCAAGACTGTTACCATATCCCAAGTGTCTGACAACAAAGCATCCCTGCCGCCCAAG
CCGGGGACCATGGCAGCAGGTGGCGGTGGGCCAGCCCCTCTGTCCTCAGCGGCGCCCTCCCCCCTGTCAT
CCTCTTTGGGAACAGCTGGACACAGAGCCAACTCCCCGTCTCTGTTCGGCACGGAAGGAAAACCAAAGAT
GGAGCCTGCGGCCAGCAGCCAGGCGGCCGTGGAGGAGCTAAGGACACAGGTCCGCGAGCTGAGGAGCATC
ATCGAGACCATGAAGGACCAGCAGAAACGAGAGATTAAACAGTTATTGTCTGAGTTGGATGAAGAGAAGA
AAATCCGGCTTCGGTTGCAGATGGAAGTGAACGACATAAAGAAAGCTCTACAATCAAAATAGTCGACCCG
GGCGGCCGCTTCCCTTTAGTGAGGGTTAATGCTTCGAGCAGACATGATAAGATACATTGATGAGTTTGGA
CAAACCACAACTAGAATGCAGTGAAAAAAATGCTTTATTTGTGAAATTTGTGATGCTATTGCTTTATTTG
TAACCATTATAAGCTGCAATAAACAAGTTAACAACAACAATTGCATTCATTTTATGTTTCAGGTTCAGGG
GGAGATGTGGGAGGTTTTTTAAAGCAAGTAAAACCTCTACAAATGTGGTAAAATCCGATAAGGATCGATC
CGGGCTGGCGTAATAGCGAAGAGGCCCGCACCGATCGCCCTTCCCAACAGTTGCGCAGCCTGAATGGCGA
ATGG
[124 nt withheld, positions 3505-3628]
C
[91 nt withheld, positions 3630-3720]
A
[49 nt withheld, positions 3722-3770]
CCTTTGACGTTGGAGTCCACGTTCTTT
[37 nt withheld, positions 3798-3834]
ACCCTATCTCGGTCTATTCTTTTGATTTATAAGGGATTTTGCCGATTTCGGCCTATTGGTTAAAAAATGA
GCTGATTTAACAAAAATTTAACGCGAATTTTAACAAAATATTAACGCTTACAATTTCCTGATGCGGTATT
TTCTCCTTACGCATCTGTGCGGTATTTCACACCGCATACGCGGATCTGCGCAGCACCATGGCCTGAAATA
ACCTCTGAAAGAGGAACTTGGTTAGGTACCTTCTGAGGCGGAAAGAACCAGCTGTGGAATGTGTGTCAGT
TAGGGTGTGGAAAGTCCCCAGGCTCCCCAGCAGGCAGAAGTATGCAAAGCATGCATCTCAATTAGTCAGC
AACCAGGTGTGGAAAGTCCCCAGGCTCCCCAGCAGGCAGAAGTATGCAAAGCATGCATCTCAATTAGTCA
GCAACCATAGTCCCGCCCCTAACTCCGCCCATCCCGCCCCTAACTCCGCCCAGTTCCGCCCATTCTCCGC
CCCATGGCTGACTAATTTTTTTTATTTATGCAGAGGCCGAGGCCGCCTCGGCCTCTGAGCTATTCCAGAA
GTAGTGAGGAGGCTTTTTTGGAGGCCTAGGCTTTTGCAAAAAGCTTGATTCTTCTGACACAACAGTCTCG
AACTTAAGGCTAGAGCCACCATGATTGAACAAGATGGATTGCACGCAGGTTCTCCGGCCGCTTGGGTGGA
GAGGCTATTCGGCTATGACTGGGCACAACAGACAATCGGCTGCTCTGATGCCGCCGTGTTCCGGCTGTCA
GCGCAGGGGCGCCCGGTTCTTTTTGTCAAGACCGACCTGTCCGGTGCCCTGAATGAACTGCAGGACGAGG
CAGCGCGGCTATCGTGGCTGGCCACGACGGGCGTTCCTTGCGCAGCTGTGCTCGACGTTGTCACTGAAGC
GGGAAGGGACTGGCTGCTATTGGGCGAAGTGCCGGGGCAGGATCTCCTGTCATCTCACCTTGCTCCTGCC
GAGAAAGTATCCATCATGGCTGATGCAATGCGGCGGCTGCATACGCTTGATCCGGCTACCTGCCCATTCG
ACCACCAAGCGAAACATCGCATCGAGCGAGCACGTACTCGGATGGAAGCCGGTCTTGTCGATCAGGATGA
TCTGGACGAAGAGCATCAGGGGCTCGCGCCAGCCGAACTGTTCGCCAGGCTCAAGGCGCGCATGCCCGAC
GGCGAGGATCTCGTCGTGACCCATGGCGATGCCTGCTTGCCGAATATCATGGTGGAAAATGGCCGCTTTT
CTGGATTCATCGACTGTGGCCGGCTGGGTGTGGCGGACCGCTATCAGGACATAGCGTTGGCTACCCGTGA
TATTGCTGAAGAGCTTGGCGGCGAATGGGCTGACCGCTTCCTCGTGCTTTACGGTATCGCCGCTCCCGAT
TCGCAGCGCATCGCCTTCTATCGCCTTCTTGACGAGTTCTTCTGAGCGGGACTCTGGGGTTCGAAATGAC
CGACCAAGCGACGCCCAACCTGCCATCACGATGGCCGCAATAAAATATCTTTATTTTCATTACATCTGTG
TGTTGGTTTTTTGTGTGAATCGATAGCGATAAGGATCCGCGTATGGTGCACTCTCAGTACAATCTGCTCT
GATGCCGCATAGTTAAGCCAGCCCCGACACCCGCCAACACCCGCTGACGCGCCCTGACGGGCTTGTCTGC
TCCCGGCATCCGCTTACAGACAAGCTGTGACCGTCTCCGGGAGCTGCATGTGTCAGAGGTTTTCACCGTC
ATCACCGAAACGCGCGAGACGAAAGGGCCTCGTGATACGCCTATTTTTATAGGTTAATGTCATGATAATA
ATGGTTTCTTAGACGTCAGGTGGCACTTTTCGGGGAAATGTGCGCGGAACCCCTATTTGTTTATTTTTCT
AAATACATTCAAATATGTATCCGCTCATGAGACAATAACCCTGATAAATGCTTCAATAATATTGAAAAAG
GAAGAGTATGAGTATTCAACATTTCCGTGTCGCCCTTATTCCCTTTTTTGCGGCATTTTGCCTTCCTGTT
TTTGCTCACCCAGAAACGCTGGTGAAAGTAAAAGATGCTGAAGATCAGTTGGGTGCACGAGTGGGTTACA
TCGAACTGGATCTCAACAGCGGTAAGATCCTTGAGAGTTTTCGCCCCGAAGAACGTTTTCCAATGATGAG
CACTTTTAAAGTTCTGCTATGTGGCGCGGTATTATCCCGTATTGACGCCGGGCAAGAGCAACTCGGTCGC
CGCATACACTATTCTCAGAATGACTTGGTTGAGTACTCACCAGTCACAGAAAAGCATCTTACGGATGGCA
TGACAGTAAGAGAATTATGCAGTGCTGCCATAACCATGAGTGATAACACTGCGGCCAACTTACTTCTGAC
AACGATCGGAGGACCGAAGGAGCTAACCGCTTTTTTGCACAACATGGGGGATCATGTAACTCGCCTTGAT
CGTTGGGAACCGGAGCTGAATGAAGCCATACCAAACGACGAGCGTGACACCACGATGCCTGTAGCAATGG
CAACAACGTTGCGCAAACTATTAACTGGCGAACTACTTACTCTAGCTTCCCGGCAACAATTAATAGACTG
GATGGAGGCGGATAAAGTTGCAGGACCACTTCTGCGCTCGGCCCTTCCGGCTGGCTGGTTTATTGCTGAT
AAATCTGGAGCCGGTGAGCGTGGGTCTCGCGGTATCATTGCAGCACTGGGGCCAGATGGTAAGCCCTCCC
GTATCGTAGTTATCTACACGACGGGGAGTCAGGCAACTATGGATGAACGAAATAGACAGATCGCTGAGAT
AGGTGCCTCACTGATTAAGCATTGGTAACTGTCAGACCAAGTTTACTCATATATACTTTAGATTGATTTA
AAACTTCATTTTTAATTTAAAAGGATCTAGGTGAAGATCCTTTTTGATAATCTCATGACCAAAATCCCTT
AACGTGAGTTTTCGTTCCACTGAGCGTCAGACCCCGTAGAAAAGATCAAAGGATCTTCTTGAGATCCTTT
TTTTCTGCGCGTAATCTGCTGCTTGCAAACAAAAAAACCACCGCTACCAGCGGTGGTTTGTTTGCCGGAT
CAAGAGCTACCAACTCTTTTTCCGAAGGTAACTGGCTTCAGCAGAGCGCAGATACCAAATACTGTTCTTC
TAGTGTAGCCGTAGTTAGGCCACCACTTCAAGAACTCTGTAGCACCGCCTACATACCTCGCTCTGCTAAT
CCTGTTACCAGTGGCTGCTGCCAGTGGCGATAAGTCGTGTCTTACCGGGTTGGACTCAAGACGATAGTTA
CCGGATAAGGCGCAGCGGTCGGGCTGAACGGGGGGTTCGTGCACACAGCCCAGCTTGGAGCGAACGACCT
ACACCGAACTGAGATACCTACAGCGTGAGCTATGAGAAAGCGCCACGCTTCCCGAAGGGAGAAAGGCGGA
CAGGTATCCGGTAAGCGGCAGGGTCGGAACAGGAGAGCGCACGAGGGAGCTTCCAGGGGGAAACGCCTGG
TATCTTTATAGTCCTGTCGGGTTTCGCCACCTCTGACTTGAGCGTCGATTTTTGTGATGCTCGTCAGGGG
GGCGGAGCCTATGGAAAAACGCCAGCAACGCGGCCTTTTTACGGTTCCTGGCCTTTTGCTGGCCTTTTGC
TCACATGGCTCGACAGATCT
Features (pLannotate 1.2.2; 19 found; start..end, strand, type, name):
    140..517     +  enhancer       CMV enhancer: human cytomegalovirus immediate early enhancer
    518..729     +  promoter       CMV promoter: human cytomegalovirus (CMV) immediate early promoter
    890..1022    +  intron         chimeric intron: chimera between introns from human β-globin and immunoglobulin heavy chain genes
   1067..1085    +  promoter       T7 promoter: promoter for bacteriophage T7 RNA polymerase
   1148..3139    +  CDS            SH3KBP1: SH3K1_HUMAN - Also known as CIN85. Experimental evidence at protein level: Swiss-Prot protein existence level 1. Adapter protein involved in regulating diverse signal transduction pathways. Involved in the regulation of endocytosis and lysosomal degradation of ligand-induced receptor tyrosine kinases, including EGFR and MET/hepatocyte growth factor receptor, through an association with CBL and endophilins. The association with CBL, and thus the receptor internalization, may be inhibited by an interaction with PDCD6IP and/or SPRY2. Involved in regulation of ligand-dependent endocytosis of the I
   3163..3180    -  promoter       T3 promoter (fragment): promoter for bacteriophage T3 RNA polymerase
   3198..3319    -  polyA_signal   SV40 poly(A) signal: SV40 polyadenylation signal
   3342..3410    -  CDS            large T antigen (fragment): large T antigen from SV40 (simian virus 40)
   3434..3501    +  CDS            lacZα (fragment): LacZα fragment of β-galactosidase; lacZ fragment
   3505..3933    +  rep_origin     f1 ori (sequence partly withheld): f1 bacteriophage origin of replication; arrow indicates direction of (+) strand synthesis
   3961..4012    -  misc_feature   bom (fragment): basis of mobility region from pBR322
   4077..4434    +  promoter       SV40 promoter: SV40 enhancer and early promoter
   4485..5276    +  CDS            neo: KKA2_KLEPN - Also known as kan, nptII. Experimental evidence at protein level: Swiss-Prot protein existence level 1. Resistance to kanamycin, neomycin, paromomycin, ribostamycin, butirosin and gentamicin B. From Klebsiella pneumoniae.
   5343..5391    +  polyA_signal   poly(A) signal: synthetic polyadenylation signal
   5411..5465    -  misc_feature   bom (fragment): basis of mobility region from pBR322
   5567..5602    -  CDS            rop (fragment): Rop protein, which maintains plasmids at low copy number; rop
   5697..5801    +  promoter       AmpR promoter: bla
   5802..6662    +  CDS            AmpR: β-lactamase; bla; confers resistance to ampicillin, carbenicillin, and related antibiotics
   6833..7421    +  rep_origin     ori: high-copy-number ColE1/pMB1/pBR322/pUC origin of replication
