[The description below was written by a language model from this plasmid's Addgene catalogue record and pLannotate feature annotations shown in this document.]
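Description:
pClneoMyc human CIN85 is a mammalian expression plasmid of about 7.5 kb built on the Promega pCI-neo backbone, modified to supply an N-terminal Myc epitope tag. It is propagated in E. coli as a high-copy plasmid through a ColE1/pUC-type origin with ampicillin selection (β-lactamase under its own promoter). It also carries an f1 origin that permits single-stranded DNA production. For mammalian cells, a separate cassette places the neomycin phosphotransferase gene under the SV40 enhancer/early promoter with a synthetic polyadenylation signal, allowing G418 selection of stable transfectants.

The expression unit consists of the human CMV immediate early enhancer and promoter, followed by a chimeric β-globin/immunoglobulin heavy chain intron that generally improves transcript processing and expression. A T7 promoter sits just upstream of the coding region, which is followed by an SV40 poly(A) signal. A T3 promoter fragment downstream of the insert faces back toward it and serves as a sequencing primer site. The insert, cloned between EcoRI and SalI sites, encodes amino acids 2–665 of human CIN85 (SH3KBP1), so translation begins in the backbone-encoded Myc tag. The Myc tag itself was not called as a separate feature in the annotation. CIN85 is an adapter protein implicated in signal transduction and in the endocytosis and lysosomal degradation of ligand-activated receptor tyrosine kinases through association with CBL and endophilins. The depositor notes that the clone carries an unintended D114G substitration relative to the reference protein, inherited from the original CIN85 clone. The plasmid is used to express Myc-tagged CIN85 in mammalian cells, which allows the protein to be detected or immunoprecipitated through the tag.
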