Addgene plasmid #47935: pClneoMyc human CIN85
Purpose: expresses Myc tagged human CIN85 in mammalian cells
Depositing lab: Yutaka Hata. Depositing organization: Institute of Science Tokyo. Publication: CIN85 is localized at synapses and forms a complex with S-SCAM via dendrin. Kawata A, Iida J, Ikeda M, Sato Y, Mori H, Kansaku A, Sumita K, Fujiwara N, Rokukawa C, Hamano M, Hirabayashi S, Hata Y. J Biochem. 2006 May;139(5):931-9. 10.1093/jb/mvj105 PubMed 16751601.
Backbone
  Vector backbone: pCI-neo
  Backbone manufacturer: Promega
  Vector type: Mammalian Expression
  Selectable markers: Neomycin (select with G418)
Growth in bacteria
  Bacterial resistance: Ampicillin, 100 μg/mL
  Growth temperature: 37°C
  Growth strain: DH5alpha
  Copy number: High Copy
Gene/Insert
  Gene/Insert name: CIN85
  Species: H. sapiens (human)
  Mutation: contains amino acids 2-665 of human CIN85; D114G
  Entrez Gene: SH3KBP1 (a.k.a. AGMX2, CD2BP3, CIN85, GIG10, HSB-1, HSB1, IMD61, MIG18)
  Promoter: CMV
  Tag / fusion protein: Myc (N terminal on backbone)
  Cloning method: Restriction Enzyme; 5′ cloning site EcoRI (unknown if destroyed); 3′ cloning site SalI (unknown if destroyed)
  Sequencing primers: 5′ CMV-F; 3′ T3
Terms and licenses: Academic/Nonprofit Terms; Industry Terms: Not Available to Industry
Depositor comments: The CIN85 insert in this plasmid contains a D114G mutation when compared to GenBank accession number NP_114098.1. This mutation was not intentional and was present in the original CIN85 clone.
How to cite: pClneoMyc human CIN85 was a gift from Yutaka Hata (Addgene plasmid # 47935 ; http://n2t.net/addgene:47935 ; RRID:Addgene_47935)
