>Addgene plasmid #47935 | pClneoMyc human CIN85 | addgene partial sequence | sequence record 70521 | CMV-F 5'-CGCAAATGGGCGGTAGGCGTG-3'
AGCAGAGCTCGTTTAGTGAACCGTCAGATCACTAGAAGCTTTATTGCGGTAGTTTATCACAGTTAAATTG
CTAACGCAGTCAGTGCTTCTGACACAACAGTCTCGAACTTAAGCTGCAGTGACTCTCTTAAGGTAGCCTT
GCAGAAGTTGGTCGTGAGGCACTGGGCAGGTAAGTATCAAGGTTACAAGACAGGTTTAAGGAGACCAATA
GAAACTGGGCTTGTCGAGACAGAGAAGACTCTTGCGTTTCTGATAGGCACCTATTGGTCTTACTGACATC
CACTTTGCCTTTCTCTCCACAGGTGTCCACTCCCAGTTCAATTACAGCTCTTAAGGCTAGAGTACTTAAT
ACGACTCACTATAGGCTAGCAGACCCCCCAACATGGAGCAGAAGCTTATCAGCGAGGAGGACCTGCTCGA
GGAATTCGTGGAGGCCATAGTGGAGTTTGACTACCAGGCCCAGCACGATGATGAGCTGACGATCAGCGTG
GGTGAAATCATCACCAACATCAGGAAGGAGGATGGAGGCTGGTGGGAGGGACAGATCAACGGCAGGAGAG
GTTTGTTCCCTGACAACTTTGTAAGAGAAATAAAGAAAGAGATGAAGAAAGACCCTCTCACCAACAAAGC
TCCAGAAAAGCCCCTGCACGAAGTGCCCAGTGGAAACTCTTTGCTGTCTTCTGAAACGATTTTAAGAACC
AATAAGAGAGGCGAGCGACGGAGGCGCCGGTGCCAGGTGGCATTCAGCTACCTGCCCCAGAATGGCGATG
AACTTGAGCTGAAAGTTGGCGACATCATAGAGGTGGTAGGAGAGGTAGAGGAAGGATGGTGGGAAGGTGT
TCTCAACGGGAAGACTGGAATGTTTCCTTCCAACTTCATCAAGGAGCTGTCAGGGGAGTCGGATGAGCTT
GGCATTTCCCAGGATGAGCAGCTATCCAAGTCAAGTTTAAGG
